>Addgene plasmid #120080 | pAM4891 (pCV0003) | addgene full sequence | sequence record 234472 | Addgene NGS Result
TCTAGAACAATGGAAGTCCTCGTCTCGCCCTCGAATTAGCCCGCTTAATGAGCGGGCTTTTTTTGAATTA
ATTCTCGCGAGCTGGCACGACAGGTTTCCCGACTGGAAAGCGGGCAGTGAGCGCAACGCAATTAATGTAA
GTTAGCGCGAATTGCAAGCTGGCCGACGCGCTGGGCTACGTCTTGCTGGCGTTCGGGAGCAGAAGAGCAT
ACATCTGGAAGCAAAGCCAGGAAAGCGGCCTATGGAGCTGTGCGGCAGCGCTCAGTAGGCAATTTTTCAA
AATATTGTTAAGCCTTTTCTGAGCATGGTATTTTTCATGGTATTACCAATTAGCAGGAAAATAAGCCATT
GAATATAAAAGATAAAAATGTCTTGTTTACAATAGAGTGGGGGGGGTCAGCCTGCCGCCTTGGGCCGGGT
GATGTCGTACTTGCCCGCCGCGAACTCGGTTACCGTCCAGCCCAGCGCGACCAGCTCCGGCAACGCCTCG
CGCACCCGCTGGCGGCGCTTGCGCATGGTCGAACCACTGGCCTCTGACGGCCAGACATAGCCGCACAAGG
TATCTATGGAAGCCTTGCCGGTTTTGCCGGGGTCGATCCAGCCACACAGCCGCTGGTGCAGCAGGCGGGC
GGTTTCGCTGTCCAGCGCCCGCACCTCGTCCATGCTGATGCGCACATGCTGGCCGCCACCCATGACGGCC
TGCGCGATCAAGGGGTTCAGGGCCACGTACAGGCGCCCGTCCGCCTCGTCGCTGGCGTACTCCGACAGCA
GCCGAAACCCCTGCCGCTTGCGGCCATTCTGGGCGATGATGGATACCTTCCAAAGGCGCTCGATGCAGTC
CTGTATGTGCTTGAGCGCCCCACCACTATCGACCTCTGCCCCGATTTCCTTTGCCAGCGCCCGATAGCTA
CCTTTGACCACCATGGCATCAGCGGTGACGGCCTCCCACTTGGGTTCCAGGAACAGCCGGAGCTGCCGTC
CGCCTTCGGTCTTGGGTTCCGGGCCAAGCACTAGGCCATTAGGCCCAGCCATGGCCACCAGCCCTTGCAG
GATGCGCAGATCATCAGCGCCCAGCGGCTCCGGGCCGCTGAACTCGATCCGCTTGCCGTCGCCGTAGTCA
TACGTCACGTCCAGCTTGCTGCGCTTGCGCTCGCCCCGCTTGAGGGCACGGAACAGGCCGGGGGCCAGAC
AGTGCGCCGGGTCGTGCCGGACGTGGCTGAGGCTGTGCTTGTTCTTAGGCTTCACCACGGGGCACCCCCT
TGCTCTTGCGCTGCCTCTCCAGCACGGCGGGCTTGAGCACCCCGCCGTCATGCCGCCTGAACCACCGATC
AGCGAACGGTGCGCCATAGTTGGCCTTGCTCACACCGAAGCGGACGAAGAACCGGCGCTGGTCGTCGTCC
ACACCCCATTCCTCGGCCTCGGCGCTGGTCATGCTCGACAGGTAGGACTGCCAGCGGATGTTATCGACCA
GTACCGAGCTGCCCCGGCTGGCCTGCTGCTGGTCGCCTGCGCCCATCATGGCCGCGCCCTTGCTGGCATG
GTGCAGGAACACGATAGAGCACCCGGTATCGGCGGCGATGGCCTCCATGCGACCGATGACCTGGGCCATG
GGGCCGCTGGCGTTTTCTTCCTCGATGTGGAACCGGCGCAGCGTGTCCAGCACCATCAGGCGGCGGCCCT
CGGCGGCGCGCTTGAGGCCGTCGAACCACTCCGGGGCCATGATGTTGGGCAGGCTGCCGATCAGCGGCTG
GATCAGCAGGCCGTCAGCCACGGCTTGCCGTTCCTCGGCGCTGAGGTGCGCCCCAAGGGCGTGCAGGCGG
TGATGAATGGCGGTGGGCGGGTCTTCGGCGGGCAGGTAGATCACCGGGCCGGTGGGCAGTTCGCCCACCT
CCAGCAGATCCGGCCCGCCTGCAATCTGTGCGGCCAGTTGCAGGGCCAGCATGGATTTACCGGCACCACC
GGGCGACACCAGCGCCCCGACCGTACCGGCCACCATGTTGGGCAAAACGTAGTCCAGCGGTGGCGGCGCT
GCTGCGAACGCCTCCAGAATATTGATAGGCTTATGGGTAGCCATTGATTGCCTCCTTTGCAGGCAGTTGG
TGGTTAGGCGCTGGCGGGGTCACTACCCCCGCCCTGCGCCGCTCTGAGTTCTTCCAGGCACTCGCGCAGC
GCCTCGTATTCGTCGTCGGTCAGCCAGAACTTGCGCTGACGCATCCCTTTGGCCTTCATGCGCTCGGCAT
ATCGCGCTTGGCGTACAGCGTCAGGGCTGGCCAGCAGGTCGCCGGTCTGCTTGTCCTTTTGGTCTTTCAT
ATCAGTCACCGAGAAACTTGCCGGGGCCGAAAGGCTTGTCTTCGCGGAACAAGGACAAGGTGCAGCCGTC
AAGGTTAAGGCTGGCCATATCAGCGACTGAAAAGCGGCCAGCCTCGGCCTTGTTTGACGTATAACCAAAG
CCACCGGGCAACCAATAGCCCTTGTCACTTTTGATCAGGTAGACCGACCCTGAAGCGCTTTTTTCGTATT
CCATAAAACCCCCTTCTGTGCGTGAGTACTCATAGTATAACAGGCGTGAGTACCAACGCAAGCACTACAT
GCTGAAATCTGGCCCGCCCCTGTCCATGCCTCGCTGGCGGGGTGCCGGTGCCCGTGCCAGCTCGGCCCGC
GCAAGCTGGACGCTGGGCAGACCCATGACCTTGCTGACGGTGCGCTCGATGTAATCCGCTTCGTGGCCGG
GCTTGCGCTCTGCCAGCGCTGGGCTGGCCTCGGCCATGGCCTTGCCGATTTCCTCGGCACTGCGGCCCCG
GCTGGCCAGCTTCTGCGCGGCGATAAAGTCGCACTTGCTGAGGTCATCGCCGAAGCGCTTGACCAGCCCG
GCCATCTCGCTGCGGTACTCGTCCAGCGCCGTGCGCCGGTGGCGGCTAAGCTGCCGCTCGGACAGTTCGA
GGCTGGCCAGCCTGCGGGCCTTCTCCTGCTGCCGCTGGGCCTGCTCGATCTGCTGGCCAGCCTGCTGCAC
CAGCGCCGGGCCAGCGGTGGCGGTCTTGCCCTTGGATTCACGCAGCAGCACCCACGGCTGATAACCGGCG
CGGGTGGTGTGCTTGTCCTTGCGGTTGGTGAAGCCCGCCAAGCGGCCATAGTGGCGGCTGTCGGCGCTGG
CCGGGTCGGCGTCGTACTCGCTGGCCAGCGTCCGGGCAATCTGTCCCCGAAGTTCACCGCCTGCGGCGTC
GGCCACCTTGACCCATGCCTGATAGTTCTTCGGGCTGGTTTCCACTACCAGGGCAGGCTCCCGGCCCTCG
GCTTTCATGTCATCCAGGTCAAACTCGCTGAGGTCGTCCACCAGCACCAGACCATGCCGCTCCTGCTCGG
CGGGCCTGATATACACGTCATTGCCCTGGGCATTCATCCGCTTGAGCCATGGCGTGTTCTGGAGCACTTC
GGCGGCTGACCATTCCCGGTTCATCATCTGGCCGGTGGTGGCGTCCCTGACGCCGATATCGAAGCGCTCA
CAGCCCATGGCCTTGAGCTGTCGGCCTATGGCCTGCAAAGTCCTGTCGTTCTTCATCGGGCCACCAAGCG
CAGCCAGATCGAGCCGTCCTCGGTTGTCAGTGGCGTCAGGTCGAGCAAGAGCAACGATGCGATCAGCAGC
ACCACCGTAGGCATCATGGAAGCCAGCATCACGGTTAGCCATAGCTTCCAGTGCCACCCCCGCGACGCGC
TCCGGGCGCTCTGCGCGGCGCTGCTCACCTCGGCGGCTACCTCCCGCAACTCTTTGGCCAGCTCCACCCA
TGCCGCCCCTGTCTGGCGCTGGGCTTTCAGCCACTCCGCCGCCTGCGCCTCGCTGGCCTGCTGGGTCTGG
CTCATGACCTGCCGGGCTTCGTCGGCCAGTGTCGCCATGCTCTGGGCCAGCGGTTCGATCTGCTCCGCTA
ACTCGTTGATGCCTCTGGATTTCTTCACTCTGTCGATTGCGTTCATGGTCTATTGCCTCCCGGTATTCCT
GTAAGTCGATGATCTGGGCGTTGGCGGTGTCGATGTTCAGGGCCACGTCTGCCCGGTCGGTGCGGATGCC
CCGGCCTTCCATCTCCACCACGTTCGGCCCCAGGTGAACACCGGGCAGGCGCTCGATGCCCTGCGCCTCA
AGTGTTCTGTGGTCAATGCGGGCGTCGTGGCCTGCCCGCTCTAATGCCCGGTTGGCATGGTCGGCCCATG
CCTCGCGGGTCTGCTCAAGCCATGCCTTGGGCTTGAGCGCTTCGGTCTTCTGTGCCCCGCCCTTCTCCGG
GGTCTTGCCGTTGTACCGCTTGAACCACTGAGCGGCGGGCCGCTCGATGCCGTCATTGATCCGCTCGGAG
ATCATCAGGTGGCAGTGCGGGTTCTCGCCGCCACCGGCATGGATGGCCAGCGTATACGGCAGGCGCTCGG
CACCGGTCAGGTGCTGGGCGAACTCGGACGCCAGCGCCTTCTGCTGGTCGAGGGTCAGCTCGACCGGCAG
GGCAAATTCGACCTCCTTGAACAGCCGCCCATTGGCGCGTTCATACAGGTCGGCAGCATCCCAGTAGTCG
GCGGGCCGCTCGACGAACTCCGGCATGTGCCCGGATTCGGCGTGCAAGACTTCATCCATGTCGCGGGCAT
ACTTGCCTTCGCGCTGGATGAAGTCGGCCTTGCCTTCGCGCTGGATGAAGTCGGCCTTGGCCCTGGCCGA
TTGGCCGCCCGACCTGCTGCCGGTTTTCGCCGTAAGGTGATAAATCGCCATGCTGCCTCGCTGTTGCTTT
TGCTTTTCGGCTCCATGCAATGGCCCTCGGAGAGCGCACCGCCCGAAGGGTGGCCGTTAGGCCAGTTTCT
CGAAGAGAAACCGGTAAGTGCGCCCTCCCCTACAAAGTAGGGTCGGGATTGCCGCCGCTGTGCCTCCATG
ATAGCCTACGAGACAGCACATTAACAATGGGGTGTCAAGATGGTTAAGGGGAGCAACAAGGCGGCGGATC
GGCTGGCCAAGCTCGAAGAACAACGAGCGCGAATCAATGCCGAAATTCAGCGGGTGCGGGCAAGGGAACA
GCAGCAAGAGCGCAAGAACGAAACAAGGCGCAAGGTGCTGGTGGGGGCCATGATTTTGGCCAAGGTGAAC
AGCAGCGAGTGGCCGGAGGATCGGCTCATGGCGGCAATGGATGCGTACCTTGAACGCGACCACGACCGCG
CCTTGTTCGGTCTGCCGCCACGCCAGAAGGATGAGCCGGGCTGAATGATCGACCGAGACAGGCCCTGCGG
GGCTGCACACGCGCCCCCACCCTTCGGGTAGGGGGAAAGGCCGCTAAAGCGGCTAAAAGCGCTCCAGCGT
ATTTCTGCGGGGTTTGGTGTGGGGTTTAGCGGGCTTTGCCCGCCTTTCCCCCTGCCGCGCAGCGGTGGGG
CGGTGTGTAGCCTAGCGCAGCGAATAGACCAGCTATCCGGCCTCTGGCCGGGCATATTGGGCAAGGGCAG
CAGCGCCCCACAAGGGCGCTGATAACCGCGCCTAGTGGATTATTCTTAGATAATCATGGATGGATTTTTC
CAACACCCCGCCAGCCCCCGCCCCTGCTGGGTTTGCAGGTTTGGGGGCGTGACAGTTATTGCAGGGGTTC
GTGACAGTTATTGCAGGGGGGCGTGACAGTTATTGCAGGGGTTCGTGACAGTTAGTACGGGAGTGACGGG
CACTGGCTGGCAATGTCTAGCAACGGCAGGCATTTCGGCTGAGGGTAAAAGAACTTTCCGCTAAGCGATA
GACTGTATGTAAACACAGTATTGCAAGGACGCGGAACATGCCTCATGTGGCGGCCCTCGCGAGAATTAAT
TCAGATAAAAAAAATCCTTAGCTTTCGCTAAGGATGATTTCTAGCGATGACCCTGCTGATTGGTTCGCTG
ACCGCTAGCATCGCGCCGCGCGCGCGGATGCTAGCCAATGGCTTATTTTCCTGCTAATTGGTAATACCAT
GGTACCGCTCTGCCAGTGTTACAACCAATTAACCAATTCTGATTAGAAAAACTCATCGAGCATCAAATGA
AACTGCAATTTATTCATATCAGGATTATCAATACCATATTTTTGAAAAAGCCGTTTCTGTAATGAAGGAG
AAAACTCACCGAGGCAGTTCCATAGGATGGCAAGATCCTGGTATCGGTCTGCGATTCCGACTCGTCCAAC
ATCAATACAACCTATTAATTTCCCCTCGTCAAAAATAAGGTTATCAAGTGAGAAATCACCATGAGTGACG
ACTGAATCCGGTGAGAATGGCAAAAGCTTATGCATTTCTTTCCAGACTTGTTCAACAGGCCAGCCATTAC
GCTCGTCATCAAAATCACTCGCATCAACCAAACCGTTATTCATTCGTGATTGCGCCTGAGCGAGACGAAA
TACGCGATCGCTGTTAAAAGGACAATTACAAACAGGAATCGAATGCAACCGGCGCAGGAACACTGCCAGC
GCATCAACAATATTTTCACCTGAATCAGGATATTCTTCTAATACCTGGAATGCTGTTTTCCCGGGGATCG
CAGTGGTGAGTAACCATGCATCATCAGGAGTACGGATAAAATGCTTGATGGTCGGAAGAGGCATAAATTC
CGTCAGCCAGTTTAGTCTGACCATCTCATCTGTAACATCATTGGCAACGCTACCTTTGCCATGTTTCAGA
AACAACTCTGGCGCATCGGGCTTCCCATACAATCGATAGATTGTCGCACCTGATTGCCCGACATTATCGC
GAGCCCATTTATACCCATATAAATCAGCATCCATGTTGGAATTTAATCGCGGCCTGGAGCAAGACGTTTC
CCGTTGAATATGGCTCATAACACCCCTTGTATTACTGTTTATGTAAGCAGACAGTTTTATTGTTCATGAT
GATATATTTTTATCTTGTGCAATGTAACATCAGAGATTTTGAGACACAACGTGGACCGGTATCCCGCCGC
CGCCGCCGGATACCGGTTTCGAATTGACAATTAATCATCGGCTCGTATAATGGTACCCAGATCTCCGCGG
CCGCCTTGTTTAACTTTAAGAAGGAGCCCTTCACCATGAGTAAAGGAGAAGAACTTTTCACTGGAGTTGT
CCCAATTCTTGTTGAATTAGATGGTGATGTTAATGGGCACAAATTTTCTGTCAGTGGAGAGGGTGAAGGT
GATGCAACATACGGAAAACTTACCCTTAAATTTATTTGCACTACTGGAAAACTACCTGTTCCATGGCCAA
CACTTGTCACTACTTTCGCGTATGGTCTTCAATGCTTTGCGAGATACCCAGATCATATGAAACAGCATGA
CTTTTTCAAGAGTGCCATGCCCGAAGGTTATGTACAGGAAAGAACTATATTTTTCAAAGATGACGGGAAC
TACAAGACACGTGCTGAAGTCAAGTTTGAAGGTGATACCCTTGTTAATAGAATCGAGTTAAAAGGTATTG
ATTTTAAAGAAGATGGAAACATTCTTGGACACAAATTGGAATACAACTATAACTCACACAATGTATACAT
CATGGCAGACAAACAAAAGAATGGAATCAAAGTTAACTTCAAAATTAGACACAACATTGAAGATGGAAGC
GTTCAACTAGCAGACCATTATCAACAAAATACTCCAATTGGCGATGGCCCTGTCCTTTTACCAGACAACC
ATTACCTGTCCACACAATCTGCCCTTTCGAAAGATCCCAACGAAAAGAGAGACCACATGGTCCTTCTTGA
GTTTGTAACAGCTGCTGGGATTACACATGGCATGGATGAACTATACAAATAATAAAAGGGTGGGCGCGCC
GACCCAGCTTTCTTGTACAAACTCGGCCCTGCAGGAGAAGGCCATCCTGACGGATGGCCTTTTTGAAGCT
TTCTAGAATCGGGGGCCCCCGGGGGGAT
Features (pLannotate 1.2.2; 15 found; start..end, strand, type, name):
     80..120     +  CDS            lacI (fragment): lac repressor; lacI; The lac repressor binds to the lac operator to inhibit transcription in E. coli. This inhibition can be relieved by adding lactose or isopropyl-β-D-thiogalactopyranoside (IPTG).
    397..1248    -  CDS            RSF1010 RepC (fragment): replication protein C of the broad-host-range plasmid RSF1010 (Scholz et al., 1989); repC
   1235..2074    -  CDS            RSF1010 RepA: replication protein A of the broad-host-range plasmid RSF1010 (Scholz et al., 1989); repA
   2066..2140    -  ncRNA          Plasmid R1162: Accession: RF00043 - R1162-like plasmid antisense RNA
   2588..4741    -  CDS            mobA: MOBA2_ECOLX - Also known as repB. Experimental evidence at protein level: Swiss-Prot protein existence level 1. Part of the relaxosome complex that is responsible for plasmid transfer during conjugation. Locally unwinds DNA and catalyzes the cleavage of one of the DNA strands at oriT. The cleaved strand is then transferred through the dedicated type IV secretion apparatus. MobA remains covalently linked at the 5' end of the strand, and once in the recipient cell, it probably catalyzes the rejoining of the two ends of the strand, re-forming the circular plasmid DNA. The primase activity of MobA
   4822..4909    -  oriT           RSF1010 oriT: origin of transfer of the broad-host-range plasmid RSF1010 (Scholz et al., 1989)
   4940..5221    +  CDS            mobC: MOBC_ECOLX - Protein predicted: Swiss-Prot protein existence level 4. This protein is essential to promote the specific transfer of the plasmid in the presence of conjugative plasmids. From Escherichia coli.
   5251..5645    +  rep_origin     RSF1010 oriV: replication origin of the broad-host-range plasmid RSF1010; requires the RSF1010 RepA/B/C proteins for replication (Scholz et al., 1989)
   5810..5851    -  terminator     bacterial terminator: putative bacterial transcription terminator
   5993..6808    -  CDS            KanR: aminoglycoside phosphotransferase; aph(3')-Ia; confers resistance to kanamycin in bacteria or G418 (Geneticin®) in eukaryotes
   6954..6982    +  promoter       tac promoter: strong E. coli promoter; hybrid between the trp and lac UV5 promoters
   7006..7026    +  RBS            RBS: efficient ribosome binding site from bacteriophage T7 gene 10 (Olins and Rangwala, 1989)
   7036..7749    +  CDS            GFPmut2: GFPmut2 is a basic (constitutively fluorescent) green fluorescent protein published in 1996, derived from Aequorea victoria. It is reported to be a very rapidly-maturing weak dimer.
   7772..7791    -  protein_bind   attB2 (fragment): mutant version of attB; recombination site for the Gateway® BP reaction BP Clonase™
   7806..7833    +  terminator     rrnB T2 terminator: transcription terminator T2 from the E. coli rrnB gene
