[The description below was written by a language model from this plasmid's Addgene catalogue record and pLannotate feature annotations shown in this document.]
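Description:
pAM4891 (pCV0003) is a broad-host-range bacterial plasmid of about 7.9 kb built for use in diverse cyanobacteria, assembled by Gibson cloning from three CYANO-VECTOR modular devices. The replication module derives from RSF1010: the feature table shows oriV together with the repA and repC genes and the mobA/repB reading frame, whose products are needed for replication from this origin, plus the small R1162-type antisense RNA. The oriT, mobA and mobC elements are also present. mobA carries a Y25F point mutation that the record describes as preventing self-mobilization. Because replication depends on plasmid-encoded proteins rather than host-specific factors, the same plasmid can be maintained in E. coli and in a wide range of other bacteria. The copy number is not recorded.

Selection comes from the aph1 device, an aminoglycoside phosphotransferase (annotated as aph(3')-Ia) conferring kanamycin/neomycin resistance. The third module is a promoter/reporter device in which the PconII promoter drives GFPmut2, a rapidly maturing green fluorescent protein variant. Automated annotation labels the promoter region as tac, which probably reflects sequence similarity among consensus-type E. coli promoters. The ribosome binding site and flanking sequence come from a Gateway entry vector, which explains the T7 gene 10-type RBS and the attB2 fragment downstream of GFP. An rrnB T2 terminator closes the cassette. The short lacI fragment also detected appears to be a remnant rather than a functional repressor gene. The plasmid serves as a test vector for evaluating genetic parts and devices, giving fluorescence and antibiotic resistance as readouts of plasmid maintenance and expression across cyanobacterial strains.
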