Addgene plasmid #120080: pAM4891 (pCV0003)
Purpose: Broad host range plasmid. Bacteria plasmid vector to test various parts and devices. Expression of GFP and a Kanamycin/Neomycin resistance gene in various cyanobacteria.
Depositing lab: Susan Golden. Depositing organization: University of California, San Diego (UCSD). Publication: Broad-host-range vector system for synthetic biology and biotechnology in cyanobacteria. Taton A, Unglaub F, Wright NE, Zeng WY, Paz-Yepez J, Brahamsha B, Palenik B, Peterson TC, Haerizadeh F, Golden SS, Golden JW. Nucleic Acids Res. 2014 Jul 29. pii: gku673. 10.1093/nar/gku673 PubMed 25074377.
Backbone
  Vector backbone: RSF1010Y25F_aph1_PconII-GFPmut2
  Backbone size w/o insert (bp): 7846
  Modifications to backbone: Plasmid assembled from 3 CYANO-VECTOR modular devices: pCVD047 / CV-RSF1010Y25F: The device carries a broad host range replicon derived from RSF1010. A point mutation in mobA prevent self-mobilization. pCVD003 / CV-aph1: The device confers kanamycin or neomycin (Km/Nm) resistance. pCVD030 / CV-PconII-LTRBS-GFPmut2: Promoter/reporter device where GFPmut2 is driven by a PconII promoter. The RBS and flanking sequences are from the pENTR/SD/D-Topo vector (Life Technologies).
  Vector type: Other
Growth in bacteria
  Bacterial resistance: Kanamycin, 50 μg/mL
  Growth temperature: 37°C
  Growth strain: DH5alpha
  Copy number: Unknown
Gene/Insert
  Gene/Insert name: Plasmid assembled from 3 CYANO-VECTOR modular devices: CV-RSF1010Y25F, CV-aph1, CV-PconII-LTRBS-GFPmut2
  Species: Broad range of bacteria
  Mutation: mobA Y25F
  Cloning method: Gibson Cloning
  Sequencing primers: 5′ Unknown
Terms and licenses: Academic/Nonprofit Terms; Industry Terms: Not Available to Industry
How to cite: pAM4891 (pCV0003) was a gift from Susan Golden (Addgene plasmid # 120080 ; http://n2t.net/addgene:120080 ; RRID:Addgene_120080)
